>Addgene plasmid #188401 | pDR111_mannose_Klf4Gata-3 | addgene full sequence | sequence record 370467 | Addgene NGS Result
AACAAAATTCTCCAGTCTTCACATCGGTTTGAAAGGAGGAAGCGGAAGAATGAAGTAAGAGGGATTTTTG
ACTCCGAAGTAAGTCTTCAAAAAATCAAATAAGGAGTGTCAAGAATGTTTGCAAAACGATTCAAAACCTC
TTTACTGCCGTTATTCGCTGGATTTTTATTGCTGTTTCATTTGGTTCTGGCAGGACCGGCGGCTGCGAGT
GCTGAAACGGCGAACAAATCGAATGAGCTTACAGCACCGTCGATCAAAAGCGGAACCATTCTTCATGCAT
GGAATTGGTCGTTCAATACGTTAAAACACAATATGAAGGATATTCATGATGCAGGATATACAGCCATTCA
GACATCTCCGATTAACCAAGTAAAGGAAGGGAATCAAGGAGATAAAAGCATGTCGAACTGGTACTGGCTG
TATCAGCCGACATCGTATCAAATTGGCAACCGTTACTTAGGTACTGAACAAGAATTTAAAGAAATGTGTG
CAGCCGCTGAAGAATATGGCATAAAGGTCATTGTTGACGCGGTCATCAATCATACCACCAGTGATTATGC
CGCGATTTCCAATGAGGTTAAGAGTATTCCAAACTGGACACATGGAAACACACAAATTAAAAACTGGTCT
GATCGATGGGATGTCACGCAGAATTAAATAGTACATAATGGATTTCCTTACGCGAAATACGGGCAGACAT
GGCCTGCCCGGTTATTATTATTTTTGACACCAGACCAACTGGTAATGGTAGCGACCGGCGCTCAGGATCC
TAACTCATTAATAATCCAAATGAGATAAAAATGTCATGACATTGGTTTCTTTCGTCAGCTTCTGGACGAA
GGCCGGCTGCTCGCTAAGATATGAAAGCTCGCTAAACAGCTGCTTTGTCATAGTTTGATCCTCGTGTTTG
ACAGCCAGCATAAAAACGAGCGAAACTTTTTCATTTCCCCATTCAAGCGGCTCCTTTAATGTGGCAATCG
CGATTGCTGATTGTTTAATAAATTTAGCGTTTGCATGAGGAATGGCAATGCCTGACCCAATATTTGTAGC
CGACATTTTTTCCCTCATCACCGCATGAACCGCATAGTCCTTATCAACATAGCCTTTCTCAAACAAAGCT
GTCGCCAGCTGTTCGATTAACTTGTAGCGATGCTCCGCCTCCTGCTGCAAAAAAACCAAAAAAGGAGTCG
TATTGTTCAGCATCTGAAACGTTTTTTGTTTTTGGCGGTGTGATTCGCCCAGCTGACGTATAAACGCACT
TAATTTCTTCTCTTCGCCAGGCTCTAAAAGCGGAGACACAACAATATGGGGAACCGTTATATTCTCCAGC
GCAATGGTGGATATGACAAGATCAATATCCTCATGCTTTTTGATATAATCCTTTAAATCGGCCTTTGCAA
TACAAGCCATTACAGCGATTTGGTGATATTTCCGTTCAATTTTTGTCCGCAGCAATTGTGACATCCCAAT
CCCCATGTGGCAGACGATAACCGCCTTTTTATGTGTCTCGCTGCTGCCCTGCATCCGTTCGATCGCTGCC
TGAAAATGCAATGTCAAATATGCTGCCTCTTCCTCAGGAATATGAAGATCAAAAGTTTGATTGATGTCTT
CCAAAACATCAATGATGAGGTGGAACAAATAAGGGTACATCTTTTTGATGTCATTGAGCATAGGATTTGC
TACAGAAAGATCGTAGCTCAGCCGTTGTAGCACAGTATTGAGATGAATGTTCAAACCATTGATCAAATCC
TGATCCTTGTGAAAATCCATCATTTTCAGCTCTGAAACACGATTGATTAAATGCCCTACAACCTTAGGAA
GCACAGCATTTTCAAGGTTCTCTTCTGTCTGCAATGGATAACGAACCTTACCGCCCAATATATGTAATGT
TAAGTACACGGCTTCTTCTTCAGGGAAGCGAATTGCAAAAACCGGTTCAAGCCGCTGTAAACAAGCAAAT
GTCCATTGATATTCTTTCTTCTTTTTTACTGCCGCCATTTCTTTTGGGGACAATGAAATCGGCTGCTTCA
TTTTGATGCGGCGGACCATTAACAATGTATGCAGCAACAAACTTTCAAACGTTTCGTCTGTGAAATAGAG
GGAATGCTTTTTTTGTAGTGATTTGATTTCTTTCGTCACAAAGTCTACTTCATAATGTAAAAACTTACTT
TTAATAAATTGGCTGGTAAACGCTGTATTGTGAATCAAATCAGATATTCTTGCCAATGCCTTTCTTTTAT
TTCTTTCGTTCCCTTCAACCTTTAATCCAAGCCGCTGCCTAGAAACCAGTGTGAGATCAAAACGCTTCAG
CCACTCTTCTACTGCGTATAAATCCTTTTTAATGGAAGATCGATTGACAAAATGCCGAGCGGCAATGTCT
TTTGCGGAAACAGGCTTCGGATTCATTAATAAGTCATAAGCAATGTGCAGCATTCTTTCCTTATCGCTCC
GCTGCCTAGAAGAAAAATGTTCAGTATGTAATTGTTGGCTTAGCCAGGTCCTTTCCTGTTCTTCTATATG
TAAATAAACGCCCAACCCTGGTTTTCGAATAAGCTGTGCATGAGAATGCTCATTGAGATAATCCTCGATC
ACTTTCAAATCATTCCGGATTGTTTTTTCAGAACACTGTACCCTATCTGCGAAATCTTGCACAACTAAAT
AGTCATCAGGTTCAGATAACAACAGATACAAAATCTCTTTTTGTCTTGTATTTATGTATTCCATCTGTTT
TTCTATCCTTCCTGTCAGTATCTACTTGAGCAAATTGATAGTATAAGTATACTATATAAGAAACCGTTTA
CATTATAAAACAAAATCATAGAGACAAAAGTTTCGTTTTTTACCGAAGCTTCCGGAAAAAAGCGATTTTT
ATACTCTTTGAGTTTGCTATGTAATGTATATTCAGCAGAAATTCATAAAAATACTCCAATTCTTCACCTA
TTTAGAACGAAGATTTTCTAATGTATGAGTACGAAAGTAAGAACATGATGAAGAAAAGTGATTTGGTATC
TTCGGGGATAAAGTGCAGGTAACAAAATTTCCACACGCTCAACAAACTAATACCCATCAAATGTGTGCTA
TTAACATTTTAAGGATGGCCATTCTCTCTCAGCAATCGGCTAGCTTAGCCCATAGCAGTAACCATACTAC
TTGGGTGATGTGGGCCAAAGCTGAGACCTGAAGGTGGGTGCATGGGTGTAGGGGTAGTCAGCATATGAGA
AGAGTGTGAGAAAGGAGAAATATGAGAAAGACTACTCATATGGCGGCTAAGGGCGGCGGGATTGAAACTA
CTGCTTTTAGGGAAGTCTTCCAAAGCATCATGCACCTTCTTACACTTTTTGGATTTGGAAGACATCTTCC
TATTGCGTGTCTGTATTCCTTCCTTTTTCATGGTCAGGGGTCTATTAATATTGTGAAGCTTATAGTAGAG
CCCGCAGGCATTACAAACTGGGTCACCGTTGGCGTTTCTGCGCCACAGTGTAGTGGTTGTAGTTTGGCAG
TTGGCGCAGGAGGTCCCGGCGCGCCGTGCTGCGGAAAGTCGTCGCTTAGGCTTGATAAGAGGGCGGTTTT
GCCCATTCATCTTATGGTAAAGGCCGCAGGCATTGCAGAGATAATGTCCAGTTCCATCCCGTCTCCAGAG
TGGTGTACTGGTAGCGCCACAGTTCACACATTCCCTACCTTCAGTGCTGGACCTTGCTTTAGGTCGGGAC
TTGCATCCGAAACCTGTTGGTGACCCACCAAGAAGGCTTGAGGGAGGGAACAATCCACTTGAGTACTCAG
GAACATATGGTGGGTATGTGGTGATTGGGTGATGAGCACTGCTAGAAGCGCCCCCAAGTGTGGTCATACT
ACCTCTACTGTGTGATGTCTCAAGTTTCATGCTGTCGGGAAGTTGAACCTGGTATTTGAGACATTCTTTT
TCGTCTTGGCGGGCAGAACCGGCGGAACCAGGAGTACTAAGTGAGGGATCTGGGCTGACGTCTTTGGGAG
GGGTAGGAGGAAATGTGAAGAGATGGGGACTACTGTGCCCAGCAGCAAGTGATGAACTTGATGCAGGAGG
ATAGACACTCAGTGGTCCGGGGGACCCATGGTGGATACTTGTTTTTGAAAATGGTGAAAGATTCCAAGGG
GATGCAGTGTGATGGGAGCTGAGAGCCTTACCCCCATCGAGCCAAGGCAAAGACCCGTGCAAAAGAGGAG
GCCTACAGACTTGGCTGCCATGGTGGGTTGGTGGGTATCTCTGTACAGTTGCCCGCACAGAATTACCATA
GTAACTAGGCACATGATTCCCCTGGCCGTCTATATTAAACAGTACATCAACTTCTTCTGTCAGGGGATAC
TGTGCCTCCATATATGAGTGCCCAAGACCGGGGTGATGGGTATCGGGATGTTGGCCGTTCAGGACTGCTG
GGTGATGGTGGCTCACCCAGCGTGGTTGATCGGCAGTCACTTCCATCGCTCCCACTGATTGCGCAATTGT
CAGTCCCAGTGACAGTCCCGCAATTTTTCCCGCTCCTTGAATAAATTTTCTTCTGTCAAATGTGTTGTTT
TGAAATGATTCTTCTTTCAGTTTTTGCACCCATTCGTCAAATCTTGAGTCATACGCCATAACTTACCTCC
TTCAGCTTTTCGCCCACCGGCCGTTAGAAATGTCGTTTCATATGAAGTGCCAAGTGGTCGGACCTGCTAA
AGGCCCGGTCACATTTCTGGCATTGAAATGGCCTGTGACCAGTATGCTTTCTGTAGTGCCTTGTCAGTTC
ATCACTGCGAGCGAATTTCATCCACATCCGTCCCAGTCACAGTGATAGGGCTTCTCGCCTGTGTGTGTGC
GGAGATGTGCTTTAAGATGAGAGCTTTTAGTGTAGGTCTTCCCGCAACCTGCGTAGTCACATGTATGAGT
GGCAGTTCTCTTTCGGGGCCAAGAGCGTCGACCCCTTTTGGGCTTGGGTTCCTCTGGGAGGCAACTGCCT
GGGGGCATAAGTTCTTGATAGTGCAAAGAGGGGACCTGAGATTGCATTTGGTCAGGAAGGAATGGGGGAT
AATTTGGGCCAGGGTGAGGGTGGAATCCAGGGGGAAGTGGGAGACCGGGATGGCAATCCCGGCTGTTGAG
CAACTCTTCTGGTGACAAGGTAGGGGTTGTTCGGGTTGGGAGCTGCCGTCCCAGGGGGAAATCGTGAGTG
TTTGGTCGATGACCATTGCTAAGCTGTGGCCCAGCGGAAAGGTGAGCTTCAAGACTCCGACTCACGGTAC
AGCTGGGTACTGCCTCTTGTTTTATCTTGGGGCACATCCTGGGAGGGCCCCCGGAGTAAGGAGCAACTAC
AACGGGGTGGCTTCCGTCAGGGGACCCCTTGGACACGCTTATTACGCTGGGGCTGCTATACTCGGAACCT
GGGGTGGTCAGACTGGCTTTGAGCACGAATTTCCCCATCAAGCCACCACCAGGGGGTTGAGGCTGCTGGG
GAGGAATGTATACGGGATCCAACTCAGGTCTAAGGAGCTCGGCGACAAATCCGCCACTGGGAGATACGTC
GTTAATATCTGCCAAGTTAAATGGTGCGGTTGGGGGAGGTGCGCTCTCGCGAGAATAGAGCAGACCCCCT
CCAGTATTTGAGGCTGCCACCCCAGGGTCCCCGCCGGCTCGAATAGGGTAACTGAATGAACAAGTGGAAG
GTGCAGAGGCTGGGCCAGAGCTTGCGGGAGAAGAGGAACTACTAGCGCTTGCGCTTGTTGTCACTGTTGC
AGCAACACTTTCTTGGTGTGTCAGTGAGTTAGACAAAATAAAATCAAGATCAAGCAAATCATTAAACTCT
TCAGTCTCTCTCCTTGCAAGGAGAGCGGGGTTGTTACTTGAGCAGGCTGCGCCAGCACCTCCAGACTCAA
GGTCGGTGGCGACGGTAGCTGCAAGATCGTAGGGTCGACCTGGCAAGGGTGGCAATCGCTTCATGTGGCT
AAGCTCTTCCCTCCAGCGGTTGGTGGGAGCGCCTGCTGGCCGAAGGGTCTTCTCCCGTCCTGCTGGTCCG
CTTGCGAAGGTGGAAAATGAAGGCAGCAGGGCATCGGACACTGCCATATCTGACTCCCCAGGTGGTTGTC
GCATCGCTCCCACTGATTGCGCAATTGTCAGTCCCAGTGACAGTCCCGCAATTTTTCCCGCTCCTTGAAT
AAATTTTCTTCTGTCAAATGTGTTGTTTTGAAATGATTCTTCTTTCAGTTTTTGCACCCATTCGTCAAAT
CTTGAGTCATACGCCATAACTTACCTCCTTCTGTCGACTCCTGCAGGAGGAAACCTCCTTTAAAGTGTGA
ATAATAAGATCTTGTCTCAACTGTATACCGAAATCAGCTCATTAAAATCGCTTTTTTTACCATAGGTTCC
GGTAATAAAGGCATTTTTCCCTATAACAAAAAAAGCAAGGAATAATCCCCTGCATAAAAAACGCCCGGCG
GCAACCGAGCGTTCTGAATTAATTAATCATCGGGAAGATCTTCATCACCGAAACGCGGCAGGCAGCTCTA
GAGTTAACAAGAGTTTGTAGAAACGCAAAAAGGCCATCCGTCAGGATGGCCTTCTGCTTAGCTAGAGCGG
CGGATTTGTCCTACTCAGGAGAGCGTTCACCGACAAACAACAGATAAAACGAAAGGCCCAGTCTTTCGAC
TGAGCCTTTCGTTTTATTTGATGCCTCAAGCTAGAGGTCGAATTCCTGCAGCTGGCGAATGGCGATTTTC
GTTCGTGAATACATGTTATAATAACTATAACTAATAACGTAACGTGACTGGCAAGAGATATTTTTAAAAC
AATGAATAGGTTTACACTTACTTTAGTTTTATGGAAATGAAAGATCATATCATATATAATCTAGAATAAA
ATTAACTAAAATAATTATTATCTAGATAAAAAATTTAGAAGCCAATGAAATCTATAAATAAACTAAATTA
AGTTTATTTAATTAACAACTATGGATATAAAATAGGTACTAATCAAAATAGTGAGGAGGATATATTTGAA
TACATACGAACAAATTAATAAAGTGAAAAAAATACTTCGGAAACATTTAAAAAATAACCTTATTGGTACT
TACATGTTTGGATCAGGAGTTGAGAGTGGACTAAAACCAAATAGTGATCTTGACTTTTTAGTCGTCGTAT
CTGAACCATTGACAGATCAAAGTAAAGAAATACTTATACAAAAAATTAGACCTATTTCAAAAAAAATAGG
AGATAAAAGCAACTTACGATATATTGAATTAACAATTATTATTCAGCAAGAAATGGTACCGTGGAATCAT
CCTCCCAAACAAGAATTTATTTATGGAGAATGGTTACAAGAGCTTTATGAACAAGGATACATTCCTCAGA
AGGAATTAAATTCAGATTTAACCATAATGCTTTACCAAGCAAAACGAAAAAATAAAAGAATATACGGAAA
TTATGACTTAGAGGAATTACTACCTGATATTCCATTTTCTGATGTGAGAAGAGCCATTATGGATTCGTCA
GAGGAATTAATAGATAATTATCAGGATGATGAAACCAACTCTATATTAACTTTATGCCGTATGATTTTAA
CTATGGACACGGGTAAAATCATACCAAAAGATATTGCGGGAAATGCAGTGGCTGAATCTTCTCCATTAGA
ACATAGGGAGAGAATTTTGTTAGCAGTTCGTAGTTATCTTGGAGAGAATATTGAATGGACTAATGAAAAT
GTAAATTTAACTATAAACTATTTAAATAACAGATTAAAAAAATTATAAAAAAATTGAAAAAATGGTGGAA
ACACTTTTTTCAATTTTTTTGTTTTATTATTTAATATTTGGGAAATATTCATTCTAATTGGTAATCAGAT
TTTAGAAAACAATAAACCCTTGCATAGGGGGAATCCGTTTAGGCTGGGCGGTGATAGCTTCTCGTTCAGG
CAGTACGCCTCTTTTCTTTTCCAGACCTGAGGGAGGCGGAAATGGTGTGAGGTTCCCGGGGAAAAGCCAA
ATAGGCGATCGCGGGAGTGCTTTATTTGAAGATCAGGCTATCACTGCGGTCAATAGATTTCACAATGTGA
TGGCTGGACAGCCTGAGGAACTCTCGAACCCGAATGGAAACAACCAGATATTTATGAATCAGCGCGGCTC
ACATGGCGTTGTGCTGGCAAATGCAGGTTCATCCTCTGTCTCTATCAATACGGCAACAAAATTGCCTGAT
GGCAGGTATGACAATAAAGCTGGAGCGGGTTCATTTCAAGTGAACGATGGTAAACTGACAGGCACGATCA
ATGCCAGGTCTGTAGCTGTGCTTTATCCTGATGATATTGCAAAAGCGCCTCATGTTTTCCTTGAGAATTA
CAAAACAGGTGTAACACATTCTTTCAATGATCAACTGACGATTACCTTGCGTGCAGATGCGAATACAACA
AAAGCCGTTTATCAAATCAATAATGGACCAGAGACGGCGTTTAAGGATGGAGATCAATTCACAATCGGAA
AAGGAGATCCATTTGGCAAAACATACACCATCATGTTAAAAGGAACGAACAGTGATGGTGTAACGAGGAC
CGAGAAATACAGTTTTGTTAAAAGAGATCCAGCGTCGGCCAAAACCATCGGCTATCAAAATCCGAATCAT
TGGAGCCAGGTAAATGCTTATATCTATAAACATGATGGGAGCCGAGTAATTGAATTGACCGGATCTTGGC
CTGGAAAACCAATGACTAAAAATGCAGACGGAATTTACACGCTGACGCTGCCTGCGGACACGGATACAAC
CAACGCAAAAGTGATTTTTAATAATGGCAGCGCCCAAGTGCCCGGTCAGAATCAGCCTGGCTTTGATTAC
GTGCTAAATGGTTTATATAATGACTCGGGCTTAAGCGGTTCTCTTCCCCATTGAGGGCAAGGCTAGACGG
GACTTACCGAAAGAAACCATCAATGATGGTTTCTTTTTTGTTCATAAATCAGACAAAACTTTTCTCTTGC
AAAAGTTTGTGAAGTGTTGCACAATATAAATGTGAAATACTTCACAAACAAAAAGACATCAAAGAGAAAC
ATACCCTGCAAGGATGCTGATATTGTCTGCATTTGCGCCGGAGCAAACCAAAAACCTGGTGAGACACGCC
TTGAATTAGTAGAAAAGAACTTGAAGATTTTCAAAGGCATCGTTAGTGAAGTCATGGCGAGCGGATTTGA
CGGCATTTTCTTAGTCGCGACGCGAGGCTGGATGGCCTTCCCCATTATGATTCTTCTCGCTTCCGGCGGC
ATCGGGATGCCCGCGTTGCAGGCCATGCTGTCCAGGCAGGTAGATGACGACCATCAGGGACAGCTTCAAG
GATCGCTCGCGGCTCTTACCAGCCTAACTTCGATCATTGGACCGCTGATCGTCACGGCGATTTATGCCGC
CTCGGCGAGCACATGGAACGGGTTGGCATGGATTGTAGGCGCCGCCCTATACCTTGTCTGCCTCCCCGCG
TTGCGTCGCGGTGCATGGAGCCGGGCCACCTACTGAAGTGGATTTCTTTAAGAGCTCCTTTAACTTCCTC
ACCAGTAGTTGTATCGGTACCATAAGTAGAAGCAGCAACCCAAGTAGCTTTACCAGCATCCGGTTCAACC
AGCATAGTAAGAATCTTACTGGACATCGGCAGTTCTTCGAACAGTGCGCCAACTACCAGCTCTTTCTGCA
GTTCATTCAGGGCACCGGAGAACCTGCGTGCAATCCATCTTGTTCAATCATGCGAAACGATCCTCATCCT
GTCTCTTGATCCATGGATTACGCGTTAACCCGGGCCCGCGGATGCATATGATCAGATCTTAAGGCCTAGG
TCTAGAGTCTTTGTTTTGACGCCATTAGCGTACGTAACAATCCTCGTTAAAGGACAAGGACCTGAGCGGA
AGTGTATCGTACAGTAGACGGAGTATACTAGTATAGTCTATAGTCCGTGGAATTATTATATTTATCTCCG
ACGATATTCTCATCAGTGAAATCCAGCTGGAGTTCTTTAGCAAATTTTTTTATTAGCTGAACTTAGTATT
AGTGGCCATACTCCTCCAATCCAAAGCTATTTAGAAAGATTACTATATCCTCAAACAGGCGGTAACCGGC
CTCTTCATCGGGAATGCGCGCGACCTTCAGCATCGCCGGCATGTCCCCCTGGCGGACGGGAAGTATCCAG
CTCGAGGTCGGGCCGCGTTGCTGGCGTTTTTCCATAGGCTCCGCCCCCCTGACGAGCATCACAAAAATCG
ACGCTCAAGTCAGAGGTGGCGAAACCCGACAGGACTATAAAGATACCAGGCGTTTCCCCCTGGAAGCTCC
CTCGTGCGCTCTCCTGTTCCGACCCTGCCGCTTACCGGATACCTGTCCGCCTTTCTCCCTTCGGGAAGCG
TGGCGCTTTCTCATAGCTCACGCTGTAGGTATCTCAGTTCGGTGTAGGTCGTTCGCTCCAAGCTGGGCTG
TGTGCACGAACCCCCCGTTCAGCCCGACCGCTGCGCCTTATCCGGTAACTATCGTCTTGAGTCCAACCCG
GTAAGACACGACTTATCGCCACTGGCAGCAGCCACTGGTAACAGGATTAGCAGAGCGAGGTATGTAGGCG
GTGCTACAGAGTTCTTGAAGTGGTGGCCTAACTACGGCTACACTAGAAGGACAGTATTTGGTATCTGCGC
TCTGCTGAAGCCAGTTACCTTCGGAAAAAGAGTTGGTAGCTCTTGATCCGGCAAACAAACCACCGCTGGT
AGCGGTGGTTTTTTTGTTTGCAAGCAGCAGATTACGCGCAGAAAAAAAGGATCTCAAGAAGATCCTTTGA
TCTTTTCTACGGGGTCTGACGCTCAGTGGAACGAAAACTCACGTTAAGGGATTTTGGTCATGAGATTATC
AAAAAGGATCTTCACCTAGATCCTTTTAAATTAAAAATGAAGTTTTAAATCAATCTAAAGTATATATGAG
TAAACTTGGTCTGACAGTTACCAATGCTTAATCAGTGAGGCACCTATCTCAGCGATCTGTCTATTTCGTT
CATCCATAGTTGCCTGACTCCCCGTCGTGTAGATAACTACGATACGGGAGGGCTTACCATCTGGCCCCAG
TGCTGCAATGATACCGCGAGACCCACGCTCACCGGCTCCAGATTTATCAGCAATAAACCAGCCAGCCGGA
AGGGCCGAGCGCAGAAGTGGTCCTGCAACTTTATCCGCCTCCATCCAGTCTATTAATTGTTGCCGGGAAG
CTAGAGTAAGTAGTTCGCCAGTTAATAGTTTGCGCAACGTTGTTGCCATTGCTGCAGGCATCGTGGTGTC
ACGCTCGTCGTTTGGTATGGCTTCATTCAGCTCCGGTTCCCAACGATCAAGGCGAGTTACATGATCCCCC
ATGTTGTGCAAAAAAGCGGTTAGCTCCTTCGGTCCTCCGATCGTTGTCAGAAGTAAGTTGGCCGCAGTGT
TATCACTCATGGTTATGGCAGCACTGCATAATTCTCTTACTGTCATGCCATCCGTAAGATGCTTTTCTGT
GACTGGTGAGTACTCAACCAAGTCATTCTGAGAATAGTGTATGCGGCGACCGAGTTGCTCTTGCCCGGCG
TCAACACGGGATAATACCGCGCCACATAGCAGAACTTTAAAAGTGCTCATCATTGGAAAACGTTCTTCGG
GGCGAAAACTCTCAAGGATCTTACCGCTGTTGAGATCCAGTTCGATGTAACCCACTCGTGCACCCAACTG
ATCTTCAGCATCTTTTACTTTCACCAGCGTTTCTGGGTGAGCAAAAACAGGAAGGCAAAATGCCGCAAAA
AAGGGAATAAGGGCGACACGGAAATGTTGAATACTCATACTCTTCCTTTTTCAATATTATTGAAGCATTT
ATCAGGGTTATTGTCTCATGAGCGGATACATATTTGAATGTATTTAGAAAAATAAACAAATAGGGGTTCC
GCGCACATTTCCCCGAAAAGTGCCACCTGACGTCTAAGAAACCATTATTATCATGACATTAACCTATAAA
AATAGGCGTATCACGAGGCCCTTTCGTCTTCAAGAATT
Features (pLannotate 1.2.2; 22 found; start..end, strand, type, name):
    115..654     +  CDS            amyE (fragment): AMY_BACSU - Also known as amyA. Experimental evidence at protein level: Swiss-Prot protein existence level 1. From Bacillus subtilis (strain 168).
    781..2724    -  CDS            manR: MANR_BACSU - Experimental evidence at protein level: Swiss-Prot protein existence level 1. Positively regulates the expression of the mannose operon that consists of three genes, manP, manA, and yjdF, which are responsible for the transport and utilization of mannose. Also activates its own expression. From Bacillus subtilis (strain 168).
   3128..4456    -  CDS            Gata3: GATA3_MOUSE - Also known as Gata-3. Experimental evidence at protein level: Swiss-Prot protein existence level 1. Transcriptional activator which binds to the enhancer of the T-cell receptor alpha and delta genes. Binds to the consensus sequence 5'-AGATAG-3'. Required for the T-helper 2 (Th2) differentiation process following immune and inflammatory responses. From Mus musculus (Mouse).
   4442..4609    -  CDS            phoD (fragment): PPBD_BACSU - Also known as ycbS. Experimental evidence at protein level: Swiss-Prot protein existence level 1. From Bacillus subtilis (strain 168).
   4701..4778    -  CDS            EGR1 (fragment): EGR1_SERCA - Also known as ZENK From Serinus canaria (Island canary) (Fringilla canaria).
   4802..6094    -  CDS            Klf4 (fragment): KLF4_MOUSE - Also known as Ezf, Gklf, Zie. Experimental evidence at protein level: Swiss-Prot protein existence level 1. Transcription factor; can act both as activator and as repressor. Binds the 5'-CACCC-3' core sequence. Binds to the promoter region of its own gene and can activate its own transcription. Regulates the expression of key transcription factors during embryonic development. Plays an important role in maintaining embryonic stem cells, and in preventing their differentiation. Required for establishing the barrier function of the skin and for postnatal maturation and maintenance o
   6095..6247    -  CDS            phoD (fragment): PPBD_BACSU - Also known as ycbS. Experimental evidence at protein level: Swiss-Prot protein existence level 1. From Bacillus subtilis (strain 168).
   6424..6458    -  terminator     lambda t0 terminator: minimal transcription terminator from phage lambda (Scholtissek and Grosse, 1987)
   6538..6565    -  terminator     rrnB T2 terminator: transcription terminator T2 from the E. coli rrnB gene
   6584..6670    -  terminator     rrnB T1 terminator: Escherichia coli rrnB; transcription terminator T1 from the E. coli rrnB gene
   6984..7745    +  CDS            spc: S9AD_ENTFL - Also known as aad9 From Enterococcus faecalis (Streptococcus faecalis).
   7873..8871    +  CDS            amyE (fragment): AMY_BACSU - Also known as amyA. Experimental evidence at protein level: Swiss-Prot protein existence level 1. From Bacillus subtilis (strain 168).
   9040..9192    +  CDS            ldh (fragment): LDH_MYCPN - Experimental evidence at protein level: Swiss-Prot protein existence level 1. Catalyzes the conversion of lactate to pyruvate. From Mycoplasma pneumoniae (strain ATCC 29342 / M129).
   9185..9481    +  CDS            TcR (fragment): tetracycline efflux protein; tet; confers resistance to tetracycline
   9482..9664    -  CDS            D20 (fragment): CAPSD_BPT5 - Experimental evidence at protein level: Swiss-Prot protein existence level 1. Major capsid protein that self-associates to form 120 hexamers and 11 pentamers, building the T=13 icosahedral capsid which about 860 Angstroms in diameter. Responsible for its self-assembly into a procapsid. The phage does not need to encode a separate scaffolfing protein because its capsid protein contains the delta domain that carries that function. The capsid gains its final stability through the reorganization of the subunits that takes place upon expansion. DNA encapsidation through the portal trig
   9675..9711    -  CDS            NeoR/KanR (fragment): aminoglycoside phosphotransferase confers resistance to neomycin, kanamycin, and G418 (Geneticin®)
   9843..9944    -  CDS            RAF1 (fragment): RAF_YEAST - Experimental evidence at transcript level: Swiss-Prot protein existence level 2. Antagonizes transcriptional repression of recombinase FLP by REP1-REP2. May play a role in plasmid partitioning. From Saccharomyces cerevisiae (strain ATCC 204508 / S288c) (Baker's yeast).
   9940..9999    -  CDS            ENDON_BPT5 (fragment): Experimental evidence at transcript level: Swiss-Prot protein existence level 2. Endonuclease responsible for the single-chain interruptions (nicks) located at specific positions in the minus strand of the viral genome. From Escherichia phage T5 (Enterobacteria phage T5).
  10066..10155   -  CDS            str (fragment): STR_KLEPN - Protein inferred from homology: Swiss-Prot protein existence level 3. The aminoglycoside phosphotransferases achieve inactivation of their antibiotic substrates by phosphorylation. From Klebsiella pneumoniae.
  10179..10767   -  rep_origin     ori: high-copy-number ColE1/pMB1/pBR322/pUC origin of replication
  10938..11798   -  CDS            AmpR: β-lactamase; bla; confers resistance to ampicillin, carbenicillin, and related antibiotics
  11799..11903   -  promoter       AmpR promoter: bla
