[The description below was written by a language model from this plasmid's Addgene catalogue record and pLannotate feature annotations shown in this document.]
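Description:
pDR111_mannose_Klf4Gata-3 is a bacterial expression plasmid built on the pDR111 backbone, an E. coli–Bacillus subtilis shuttle/integration vector of about 12 kb. In E. coli it replicates from a high-copy ColE1/pUC-type origin and is selected with ampicillin through the bla gene and its promoter. The feature table shows two amyE fragments flanking the payload and a spectinomycin resistance gene (spc/aad9). This arrangement is characteristic of vectors that insert their cargo into the B. subtilis amyE locus by double crossover, and spectinomycin is the recorded selection in that host. Several other short CDS fragments annotated in the backbone region (TcR, NeoR/KanR, phage T5, yeast and other hits) are small partial matches and probably do not represent functional elements.

The original Phyper-spank promoter and lacI have been replaced by a D-mannose-responsive promoter and the mannose regulator. The regulator is annotated as manR, the B. subtilis activator of the mannose operon. Under this promoter, mouse Klf4 and mouse Gata-3 are arranged as a two-gene operon, each preceded by a fragment of B. subtilis PhoD that serves as a secretion peptide. Lambda t0 and rrnB T1/T2 terminators are annotated next to the upstream end of the cassette. A short zinc-finger match labelled EGR1 immediately downstream of the Klf4 fragment probably corresponds to Klf4's own C-terminal region.

The depositor notes an early termination at W490 in Klf4. This lies downstream of the binding and functional sites, but its effect on function is unknown. The plasmid comes from work on engineered B. subtilis endosymbionts that deliver transcription factors to alter mammalian cell surface marker, cytokine and chemokine expression.
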