Addgene plasmid #188401: pDR111_mannose_Klf4Gata-3
Purpose: Expresses mouse transcription factors Klf4 and Gata-3 in an operon from D-mannose promoter for Bacillus subtilis. The secretion peptide PhoD is fused to both factors.
Depositing lab: Christopher Contag. Depositing organization: Michigan State University. Publication: Engineered endosymbionts that alter mammalian cell surface marker, cytokine and chemokine expression. Madsen CS, Makela AV, Greeson EM, Hardy JW, Contag CH. Commun Biol. 2022 Aug 30;5(1):888. doi: 10.1038/s42003-022-03851-6. PubMed 36042261.
Backbone
  Vector backbone: pDR111
  Backbone size w/o insert (bp): 8858
  Total vector size (bp): 11995
  Modifications to backbone: Addition of insert and fusion components to NheI site. Phyper-spank replaced by D-mannose promoter and lacI replaced by mannose regulator
  Vector type: Bacterial Expression
  Selectable markers: Spectinomycin for Bacillus subtilis
Growth in bacteria
  Bacterial resistance: Ampicillin, 100 μg/mL
  Growth temperature: 30°C
  Growth strain: NEB Stable
  Copy number: High Copy
Gene/Insert 1
  Gene/Insert name: Klf4
  Species: M. musculus (mouse)
  Insert size (bp): 1452
  Mutation: See Depositor Comments Below
  Entrez Gene: Klf4 (a.k.a. EZF, Gklf, Zie)
  Promoter: D-mannose
  Tag / fusion protein: PhoD secretion peptide (N terminal on insert)
  Cloning method: Restriction Enzyme; 5′ cloning site SbfI (not destroyed); 3′ cloning site EagI (not destroyed)
  Sequencing primers: 5′ caatcggctagcTTAGCCCATAG; 3′ tcgactCCTGCAGGaggaaac
Gene/Insert 2
  Gene/Insert name: Gata-3
  Species: M. musculus (mouse)
  Insert size (bp): 1330
  Entrez Gene: Gata3 (a.k.a. Gata-3, jal)
  Promoter: D-mannose
  Tag / fusion protein: PhoD secretion peptide
  Cloning method: Restriction Enzyme; 5′ cloning site EagI (not destroyed); 3′ cloning site NheI (not destroyed)
  Sequencing primers: 5′ caatcggctagcTTAGCCCATAG; 3′ tcgactCCTGCAGGaggaaac
Terms and licenses: Academic/Nonprofit Terms; Industry Terms: Not Available to Industry
Depositor comments: Please note: Plasmid contains an early termination at W490 in Klf4. The binding and functional sites in the Klf4 protein are upstream of this, but it is not known how this early termination affects plasmid function. The functional B. subtilis construct can be acquired from the corresponding author of the manuscript upon request
How to cite: pDR111_mannose_Klf4Gata-3 was a gift from Christopher Contag (Addgene plasmid # 188401 ; http://n2t.net/addgene:188401 ; RRID:Addgene_188401)
